>Addgene plasmid #167651 | pKP2032 | addgene full sequence | sequence record 337296 | Addgene NGS Result
CATCACCATCACCATCACGGTAATAATTTAATGCAGACGGACCTTTCCGTCTGGGGTATGTATCAGCACG
CCGATATTGTCGTTAAGTGCGTGATGATTGGGCTTATTTTGGCCTCCGTAGTCACCTGGGCAATCTTCTT
CGCGAAGGCAGTAGAGTTCTTCAATCAGAAGCGTCGCCTTAAGCGCGAGCAGCAACTGCTGGCTGAAGCG
CGTGCTTTAAACCAGGCCAACGATATCGCCGCTGATTTTGGTGCAAAAGCATTAGCACTGCATTTGCTCA
ATGAAGCGCAGAATGAGCTGGAACTGGCGGAAGGCGCGGACGATAACGAAGGTATTAAAGAACGTGCGGC
ATTCCGTCTGGAGCGTCGGGTCGCCGCAGTGGGTCGTCAAATGGGCCGCGGTAACGGCTATCTGGCAACC
ATCGGCGCGATTTCTCCGTTCGTTGGTCTGTTTGGTACGGTCTGGGGCATCATGAACAGCTTTATTGGTA
TCGCGCAAACGCAGACCACTAACCTGGCAGTCGTTGCGCCGGGTATCGCAGAAGCTCTGTTAGCAACGGC
AATCGGCCTCGTGGCAGCGATTCCTGCGGTCGTTATCTATAACGTATTTGCACGCCAGATTGGCGGCTTT
AAAGCGATGCTGGGTGATGTTGCAGCGCAGGTATTGTTGCTGCAAGCACGTGACCTGGATCTGGAAGCCG
CAGCCGCTGCGCATCCGGTTCGTGTCGCACAAAAATTACGCGCAGGATAATATCCGATGGCAATGCATCT
TAACGAAAACCTCGACGATAACGGCGAAATGCATGATATCAACGTGACGCCGTTTATCGACGTGATGTTG
GTTCTGCTGATTATCTTTATGGTGGCGGCACCGTTAGCGACGGTAGATGTGAAGGTGAACTTGCCTGCTT
CTACCAGCACGCCGCAGCCGCGCCCGGAAAAACCGGTTTATCTGTCGGTGAAGGCAGACAACTCGATGTT
TATCGGTAACGATCCGGTCACCGATGAAACAATGATTACGGCGTTGAATGCGTTAACCGAAGGCAAGAAA
GACACCACCATCTTCTTCCGAGCGGACAAAACCGTCGATTACGAGACGTTGATGAAGGTAATGGATACGC
TGCATCAGGCGGGTTACCTGAAGATAGGTCTGGTCGGCGAAGAAACCGCCAAAGCGAAGTAAGGGGATCC
TCTAGAGTCGACCTGCAGGCATGCAAGCTTGGCTGTTTTGGCGGATGAGAGAAGATTTTCAGCCTGATAC
AGATTAAATCAGAACGCAGAAGCGGTCTGATAAAACAGAATTTGCCTGGCGGCAGTAGCGCGGTGGTCCC
ACCTGACCCCATGCCGAACTCAGAAGTGAAACGCCGTAGCGCCGATGGTAGTGTGGGGTCTCCCCATGCG
AGAGTAGGGAACTGCCAGGCATCAAATAAAACGAAAGGCTCAGTCGAAAGACTGGGCCTTTCGTTTTATC
TGTTGTTTGTCGGTGAACGCTCTCCTGAGTAGGACAAATCCGCCGGGAGCGGATTTGAACGTTGCGAAGC
AACGGCCCGGAGGGTGGCGGGCAGGACGCCCGCCATAAACTGCCAGGCATCAAATTAAGCAGAAGGCCAT
CCTGACGGATGGCCTTTTTGCGTTTCTACAAACTCTTTTGTTTATTTTTCTAAATACATTCAAATATGTA
TCCGCTCATGAGACAATAACCCTGATAAATGCTTCAATAATATTGAAAAAGGAAGAGTATGAGTATTCAA
CATTTCCGTGTCGCCCTTATTCCCTTTTTTGCGGCATTTTGCCTTCCTGTTTTTGCTCACCCAGAAACGC
TGGTGAAAGTAAAAGATGCTGAAGATCAGTTGGGTGCACGAGTGGGTTACATCGAACTGGATCTCAACAG
CGGTAAGATCCTTGAGAGTTTTCGCCCCGAAGAACGTTTTCCAATGATGAGCACTTTTAAAGTTCTGCTA
TGTGGCGCGGTATTATCCCGTGTTGACGCCGGGCAAGAGCAACTCGGTCGCCGCATACACTATTCTCAGA
ATGACTTGGTTGAGTACTCACCAGTCACAGAAAAGCATCTTACGGATGGCATGACAGTAAGAGAATTATG
CAGTGCTGCCATAACCATGAGTGATAACACTGCGGCCAACTTACTTCTGACAACGATCGGAGGACCGAAG
GAGCTAACCGCTTTTTTGCACAACATGGGGGATCATGTAACTCGCCTTGATCGTTGGGAACCGGAGCTGA
ATGAAGCCATACCAAACGACGAGCGTGACACCACGATGCCTGTAGCAATGGCAACAACGTTGCGCAAACT
ATTAACTGGCGAACTACTTACTCTAGCTTCCCGGCAACAATTAATAGACTGGATGGAGGCGGATAAAGTT
GCAGGACCACTTCTGCGCTCGGCCCTTCCGGCTGGCTGGTTTATTGCTGATAAATCTGGAGCCGGTGAGC
GTGGGTCTCGCGGTATCATTGCAGCACTGGGGCCAGATGGTAAGCCCTCCCGTATCGTAGTTATCTACAC
GACGGGGAGTCAGGCAACTATGGATGAACGAAATAGACAGATCGCTGAGATAGGTGCCTCACTGATTAAG
CATTGGTAACTGTCAGACCAAGTTTACTCATATATACTTTAGATTGATT
[125 nt withheld, positions 2640-2764]
C
[141 nt withheld, positions 2766-2906]
CCTTTGACGTTGGAGTCCACGTTCTTT
[37 nt withheld, positions 2934-2970]
ACCCTATCTCGGGCTATTCTTTTGATTTATAAGGGATTTTGCCGATTTCGGCCTATTGGTTAAAAAATGA
GCTGATTTAACAAAAATTTAACGCGAATTTTAACAAAATATTAACGTTTACAATTTAAAAGGATCTAGGT
GAAGATCCTTTTTGATAATCTCATGACCAAAATCCCTTAACGTGAGTTTTCGTTCCACTGAGCGTCAGAC
CCCGTAGAAAAGATCAAAGGATCTTCTTGAGATCCTTTTTTTCTGCGCGTAATCTGCTGCTTGCAAACAA
AAAAACCACCGCTACCAGCGGTGGTTTGTTTGCCGGATCAAGAGCTACCAACTCTTTTTCCGAAGGTAAC
TGGCTTCAGCAGAGCGCAGATACCAAATACTGTCCTTCTAGTGTAGCCGTAGTTAGGCCACCACTTCAAG
AACTCTGTAGCACCGCCTACATACCTCGCTCTGCTAATCCTGTTACCAGTGGCTGCTGCCAGTGGCGATA
AGTCGTGTCTTACCGGGTTGGACTCAAGACGATAGTTACCGGATAAGGCGCAGCGGTCGGGCTGAACGGG
GGGTTCGTGCACACAGCCCAGCTTGGAGCGAACGACCTACACCGAACTGAGATACCTACAGCGTGAGCTA
TGAGAAAGCGCCACGCTTCCCGAAGGGAGAAAGGCGGACAGGTATCCGGTAAGCGGCAGGGTCGGAACAG
GAGAGCGCACGAGGGAGCTTCCAGGGGGAAACGCCTGGTATCTTTATAGTCCTGTCGGGTTTCGCCACCT
CTGACTTGAGCGTCGATTTTTGTGATGCTCGTCAGGGGGGCGGAGCCTATGGAAAAACGCCAGCAACGCG
GCCTTTTTACGGTTCCTGGCCTTTTGCTGGCCTTTTGCTCACATGTTCTTTCCTGCGTTATCCCCTGATT
CTGTGGATAACCGTATTACCGCCTTTGAGTGAGCTGATACCGCTCGCCGCAGCCGAACGACCGAGCGCAG
CGAGTCAGTGAGCGAGGAAGCGGAAGAGCGCCTGATGCGGTATTTTCTCCTTACGCATCTGTGCGGTATT
TCACACCGCATAGGGTCATGGCTGCGCCCCGACACCCGCCAACACCCGCTGACGCGCCCTGACGGGCTTG
TCTGCTCCCGGCATCCGCTTACAGACAAGCTGTGACCGTCTCCGGGAGCTGCATGTGTCAGAGGTTTTCA
CCGTCATCACCGAAACGCGCGAGGCAGAAGGAGATGGCGCCCAACAGTCCCCCGGCCACGGGGCCTGCCA
CCATACCCACGCCGAAACAAGCGCTCATGAGCCCGAAGTGGCGAGCCCGATCTTCCCCATCGGTGATGTC
GGCGATATAGGCGCCAGCAACCGCACCTGTGGCGCCGGTGATGCCGGCCACGATGCGTCCGGCGTAGAGG
ATCTGCTCATGTTTGACAGCTTATCATCGATGCATAATGTGCCTGTCAAATGGACGAAGCAGGGATTCTG
CAAACCCTATGCTACTCCGTCAAGCCGTCAATTGTCTGATTCGTTACCAATTATGACAACTTGACGGCTA
CATCATTCACTTTTTCTTCACAACCGGCACGGAACTCGCTCGGGCTGGCCCCGGTGCATTTTTTAAATAC
CCGCGAGAAATAGAGTTGATCGTCAAAACCAACATTGCGACCGACGGTGGCGATAGGCATCCGGGTGGTG
CTCAAAAGCAGCTTCGCCTGGCTGATACGTTGGTCCTCGCGCCAGCTTAAGACGCTAATCCCTAACTGCT
GGCGGAAAAGATGTGACAGACGCGACGGCGACAAGCAAACATGCTGTGCGACGCTGGCGATATCAAAATT
GCTGTCTGCCAGGTGATCGCTGATGTACTGACAAGCCTCGCGTACCCGATTATCCATCGGTGGATGGAGC
GACTCGTTAATCGCTTCCATGCGCCGCAGTAACAATTGCTCAAGCAGATTTATCGCCAGCAGCTCCGAAT
AGCGCCCTTCCCCTTGCCCGGCGTTAATGATTTGCCCAAACAGGTCGCTGAAATGCGGCTGGTGCGCTTC
ATCCGGGCGAAAGAACCCCGTATTGGCAAATATTGACGGCCAGTTAAGCCATTCATGCCAGTAGGCGCGC
GGACGAAAGTAAACCCACTGGTGATACCATTCGCGAGCCTCCGGATGACGACCGTAGTGATGAATCTCTC
CTGGCGGGAACAGCAAAATATCACCCGGTCGGCAAACAAATTCTCGTCCCTGATTTTTCACCACCCCCTG
ACCGCGAATGGTGAGATTGAGAATATAACCTTTCATTCCCAGCGGTCGGTCGATAAAAAAATCGAGATAA
CCGTTGGCCTCAATCGGCGTTAAACCCGCCACCAGATGGGCATTAAACGAGTATCCCGGCAGCAGGGGAT
CATTTTGCGCTTCAGCCATACTTTTCATACTCCCGCCATTCAGAGAAGAAACCAATTGTCCATATTGCAT
CAGACATTGCCGTCACTGCGTCTTTTACTGGCTCTTCTCGCTAACCAAACCGGTAACCCCGCTTATTAAA
AGCATTCTGTAACAAAGCGGGACCAAAGCCATGACAAAAACGCGTAACAAAAGTGTCTATAATCACGGCA
GAAAAGTCCACATTGATTATTTGCACGGCGTCACACTTTGCTATGCCATAGCATTTTTATCCATAAGATT
AGCGGATCCTACCTGACGCTTTTTATCGCAACTCTCTACTGTTTCTCCATACCCGTTTTTTTGGGCTAGC
AGGAGGAATTCACCATG
Features (pLannotate 1.2.2; 17 found; start..end, strand, type, name):
      1..18      +  CDS            7xHis (fragment): 6xHis affinity tag
     19..747     +  CDS            exbB: EXBB_ECOLI - Experimental evidence at protein level: Swiss-Prot protein existence level 1. Involved in the TonB-dependent energy-dependent transport of various receptor-bound substrates. Protects ExbD from proteolytic degradation and functionally stabilizes TonB. From Escherichia coli (strain K12).
    757..1179    +  CDS            exbD: EXBD_ECOLI - Experimental evidence at protein level: Swiss-Prot protein existence level 1. Involved in the TonB-dependent energy-dependent transport of various receptor-bound substrates. From Escherichia coli (strain K12).
   1183..1220    +  misc_feature   MCS (fragment): pUC18/19 multiple cloning site
   1304..1419    +  ncRNA          5S rRNA: Accession: RF00001 - 5S ribosomal RNA
   1423..1509    +  terminator     rrnB T1 terminator: Escherichia coli rrnB; transcription terminator T1 from the E. coli rrnB gene
   1601..1628    +  terminator     rrnB T2 terminator: transcription terminator T2 from the E. coli rrnB gene
   1647..1738    +  promoter       AmpR promoter: bla
   1739..2599    +  CDS            AmpR: β-lactamase; bla; confers resistance to ampicillin, carbenicillin, and related antibiotics
   2641..3021    +  rep_origin     M13 ori (sequence partly withheld): M13 bacteriophage origin of replication; arrow indicates direction of (+) strand synthesis
   3207..3795    +  rep_origin     ori: high-copy-number ColE1/pMB1/pBR322/pUC origin of replication
   3981..4032    -  misc_feature   bom (fragment): basis of mobility region from pBR322
   4148..4187    -  CDS            rop (fragment): Rop protein, which maintains plasmids at low copy number; rop
   4188..4373    -  CDS            TcR (fragment): tetracycline efflux protein; tet; confers resistance to tetracycline
   4383..4401    +  promoter       tet promoter (fragment): E. coli promoter for tetracycline efflux protein gene
   4491..5369    -  CDS            araC: L-arabinose regulatory protein; araC
   5396..5680    +  promoter       araBAD promoter: araBAD; promoter of the L-arabinose operon of E. coli; the araC regulatory gene is transcribed in the opposite direction (Guzman et al., 1995)
