[The description below was written by a language model from this plasmid's Addgene catalogue record and pLannotate feature annotations shown in this document.]
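Description:
pKP2032 is a bacterial expression plasmid built on the pBAD24 backbone for arabinose-controlled production of a mutant form of the Escherichia coli ExbB protein. It is maintained in E. coli through a high-copy ColE1/pMB1-type origin and selected with ampicillin via the β-lactamase gene. An M13 phage origin is also present, along with short remnants of pBR322 sequences (fragments of bom, rop, the tetracycline resistance gene and its promoter) that are leftovers of the backbone's ancestry rather than functional parts.

The insert encodes ExbB with an N-terminal His6 tag and twelve alanine substitutions replacing serine or threonine residues (S43A, S45A, S67A, S80A, S82A, S84A, S98A, S101A, T111A, S112A, S221A and S229A). Transcription is driven by the araBAD promoter, with the divergently transcribed araC regulator supplied on the plasmid, so expression is repressed without L-arabinose and can be titrated by adding it. The rrnB T1 and T2 terminators downstream of the cloning region stop transcription.

The feature table also annotates a complete exbD open reading frame immediately after exbB, although the catalogue entry names only exbB. This suggests the two genes are co-expressed in their native operon arrangement, but the record does not comment on it.

ExbB acts with ExbD and TonB in the energy-dependent transport of receptor-bound substrates, and it stabilises both partners. The plasmid is therefore suited to testing whether the mutated hydroxyl-bearing residues matter for ExbB function, with the His tag allowing detection or affinity purification. The specific experimental rationale for this set of substitutions is not stated.
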