Addgene plasmid #167651: pKP2032
Purpose: Express His6-ExbB S43A, S45A, S67A, S80A, S82A, S84A, S98A, S101A, T111A, S112A, S221A, S229A
Depositing lab: Kathleen Postle. Depositing organization: Pennsylvania State University.
Backbone
  Vector backbone: pBAD24
  Vector type: Bacterial Expression
Growth in bacteria
  Bacterial resistance: Ampicillin, 100 μg/mL
  Growth temperature: 37°C
  Growth strain: DH5alpha
  Copy number: High Copy
Gene/Insert
  Gene/Insert name: his6-exbB S43A, S45A, S67A, S80A, S82A, S84A, S98A, S101A, T111A, S112A, S221A, S229A
  Species: Escherichia coli
  Mutation: ExbB S43A, S45A, S67A, S80A, S82A, S84A, S98A, S101A, T111A, S112A, S221A, S229A with His6 tag at N terminus
  Cloning method: Restriction Enzyme; 5′ cloning site Unknown (unknown if destroyed)
Terms and licenses: Academic/Nonprofit Terms; Industry Terms: Not Available to Industry
How to cite: pKP2032 was a gift from Kathleen Postle (Addgene plasmid # 167651 ; http://n2t.net/addgene:167651 ; RRID:Addgene_167651)
